>Addgene plasmid #51394 | pLVX-3XMyc-mTrim25 | depositor full sequence | sequence record 78281 | Full Sequence
TGGAAGGGCTAATTCACTCCCAAAGAAGACAAGATATCCTTGATCTGTGGATCTACCACACACAAGGCTA
CTTCCCTGATTAGCAGAACTACACACCAGGGCCAGGGGTCAGATATCCACTGACCTTTGGATGGTGCTAC
AAGCTAGTACCAGTTGAGCCAGATAAGGTAGAAGAGGCCAATAAAGGAGAGAACACCAGCTTGTTACACC
CTGTGAGCCTGCATGGGATGGATGACCCGGAGAGAGAAGTGTTAGAGTGGAGGTTTGACAGCCGCCTAGC
ATTTCATCACGTGGCCCGAGAGCTGCATCCGGAGTACTTCAAGAACTGCTGATATCGAGCTTGCTACAAG
GGACTTTCCGCTGGGGACTTTCCAGGGAGGCGTGGCCTGGGCGGGACTGGGGAGTGGCGAGCCCTCAGAT
CCTGCATATAAGCAGCTGCTTTTTGCCTGTACTGGGTCTCTCTGGTTAGACCAGATCTGAGCCTGGGAGC
TCTCTGGCTAACTAGGGAACCCACTGCTTAAGCCTCAATAAAGCTTGCCTTGAGTGCTTCAAGTAGTGTG
TGCCCGTCTGTTGTGTGACTCTGGTAACTAGAGATCCCTCAGACCCTTTTAGTCAGTGTGGAAAATCTCT
AGCAGTGGCGCCCGAACAGGGACTTGAAAGCGAAAGGGAAACCAGAGGAGCTCTCTCGACGCAGGACTCG
GCTTGCTGAAGCGCGCACGGCAAGAGGCGAGGGGCGGCGACTGGTGAGTACGCCAAAAATTTTGACTAGC
GGAGGCTAGAAGGAGAGAGATGGGTGCGAGAGCGTCAGTATTAAGCGGGGGAGAATTAGATCGCGATGGG
AAAAAATTCGGTTAAGGCCAGGGGGAAAGAAAAAATATAAATTAAAACATATAGTATGGGCAAGCAGGGA
GCTAGAACGATTCGCAGTTAATCCTGGCCTGTTAGAAACATCAGAAGGCTGTAGACAAATACTGGGACAG
CTACAACCATCCCTTCAGACAGGATCAGAAGAACTTAGATCATTATATAATACAGTAGCAACCCTCTATT
GTGTGCATCAAAGGATAGAGATAAAAGACACCAAGGAAGCTTTAGACAAGATAGAGGAAGAGCAAAACAA
AAGTAAGACCACCGCACAGCAAGCGGCCGGCCGCTGATCTTCAGACCTGGAGGAGGAGATATGAGGGACA
ATTGGAGAAGTGAATTATATAAATATAAAGTAGTAAAAATTGAACCATTAGGAGTAGCACCCACCAAGGC
AAAGAGAAGAGTGGTGCAGAGAGAAAAAAGAGCAGTGGGAATAGGAGCTTTGTTCCTTGGGTTCTTGGGA
GCAGCAGGAAGCACTATGGGCGCAGCGTCAATGACGCTGACGGTACAGGCCAGACAATTATTGTCTGGTA
TAGTGCAGCAGCAGAACAATTTGCTGAGGGCTATTGAGGCGCAACAGCATCTGTTGCAACTCACAGTCTG
GGGCATCAAGCAGCTCCAGGCAAGAATCCTGGCTGTGGAAAGATACCTAAAGGATCAACAGCTCCTGGGG
ATTTGGGGTTGCTCTGGAAAACTCATTTGCACCACTGCTGTGCCTTGGAATGCTAGTTGGAGTAATAAAT
CTCTGGAACAGATTTGGAATCACACGACCTGGATGGAGTGGGACAGAGAAATTAACAATTACACAAGCTT
AATACACTCCTTAATTGAAGAATCGCAAAACCAGCAAGAAAAGAATGAACAAGAATTATTGGAATTAGAT
AAATGGGCAAGTTTGTGGAATTGGTTTAACATAACAAATTGGCTGTGGTATATAAAATTATTCATAATGA
TAGTAGGAGGCTTGGTAGGTTTAAGAATAGTTTTTGCTGTACTTTCTATAGTGAATAGAGTTAGGCAGGG
ATATTCACCATTATCGTTTCAGACCCACCTCCCAACCCCGAGGGGACCCGACAGGCCCGAAGGAATAGAA
GAAGAAGGTGGAGAGAGAGACAGAGACAGATCCATTCGATTAGTGAACGGATCTCGACGGTATCGCCTTT
AAAAGAAAAGGGGGGATTGGGGGGTACAGTGCAGGGGAAAGAATAGTAGACATAATAGCAACAGACATAC
AAACTAAAGAATTACAAAAACAAATTACAAAAATTCAAAATTTTCGGGTTTATTACAGGGACAGCAGAGA
TCCAGTTTATCGATGAGTAATTCATACAAAAGGACTCGCCCCTGCCTTGGGGAATCCCAGGGACCGTCGT
TAAACTCCCACTAACGTAGAACCCAGAGATCGCTGCGTTCCCGCCCCCTCACCCGCCCGCTCTCGTCATC
ACTGAGGTGGAGAAGAGCATGCGTGAGGCTCCGGTGCCCGTCAGTGGGCAGAGCGCACATCGCCCACAGT
CCCCGAGAAGTTGGGGGGAGGGGTCGGCAATTGAACCGGTGCCTAGAGAAGGTGGCGCGGGGTAAACTGG
GAAAGTGATGTCGTGTACTGGCTCCGCCTTTTTCCCGAGGGTGGGGGAGAACCGTATATAAGTGCAGTAG
TCGCCGTGAACGTTCTTTTTCGCAACGGGTTTGCCGCCAGAACACAGGTAAGTGCCGTGTGTGGTTCCCG
CGGGCCTGGCCTCTTTACGGGTTATGGCCCTTGCGTGCCTTGAATTACTTCCACGCCCCTGGCTGCAGTA
CGTGATTCTTGATCCCGAGCTTCGGGTTGGAAGTGGGTGGGAGAGTTCGAGGCCTTGCGCTTAAGGAGCC
CCTTCGCCTCGTGCTTGAGTTGAGGCCTGGCTTGGGCGCTGGGGCCGCCGCGTGCGAATCTGGTGGCACC
TTCGCGCCTGTCTCGCTGCTTTCGATAAGTCTCTAGCCATTTAAAATTTTTGATGACCTGCTGCGACGCT
TTTTTTCTGGCAAGATAGTCTTGTAAATGCGGGCCAAGATCTGCACACTGGTATTTCGGTTTTTGGGGCC
GCGGGCGGCGACGGGGCCCGTGCGTCCCAGCGCACATGTTCGGCGAGGCGGGGCCTGCGAGCGCGGCCAC
CGAGAATCGGACGGGGGTAGTCTCAAGCTGGCCGGCCTGCTCTGGTGCCTGGCCTCGCGCCGCCGTGTAT
CGCCCCGCCCTGGGCGGCAAGGCTGGCCCGGTCGGCACCAGTTGCGTGAGCGGAAAGATGGCCGCTTCCC
GGCCCTGCTGCAGGGAGCTCAAAATGGAGGACGCGGCGCTCGGGAGAGCGGGCGGGTGAGTCACCCACAC
AAAGGAAAAGGGCCTTTCCGTCCTCAGCCGTCGCTTCATGTGACTCCACGGAGTACCGGGCGCCGTCCAG
GCACCTCGATTAGTTCTCGAGCTTTTGGAGTACGTCGTCTTTAGGTTGGGGGGAGGGGTTTTATGCGATG
GAGTTTCCCCACACTGAGTGGGTGGAGACTGAAGTTAGGCCAGCTTGGCACTTGATGTAATTCTCCTTGG
AATTTGCCCTTTTTGAGTTTGGATCTTGGTTCATTCTCAAGCCTCAGACAGTGGTTCAAAGTTTTTTTCT
TCCATTTCAGGTGTCGTGAGGATCGCTAGCGCTACCGGACTCAGATCTCGAGCTCAAGCTTCGAATTGGA
TCTAACATGGAACAAAAACTCATCTCAGAAGAGGATCTGGAACAAAAACTCATCTCAGAAGAGGATCTGG
AACAAAAACTCATCTCAGAAGAGGATCTGGGATCCATGGCGGAGCTGAATCCTCTGGCCGAGGAGCTGTC
CTGCTCCGTCTGCCTGGAGCTCTTCAAGGAACCTGTCACCACCCCGTGCGGCCACAACTTCTGCATGTCA
TGCCTGGATGAGACGTGGGTCGTCCAGGGCCCGCCGTACCGATGCCCGCAATGTCGCAAAGTGTACCAGG
TGCGCCCGCAGCTGCAAAAGAACACGGTAATGTGCGCGGTGGTGGAGCAGTTCCTGCAGGCCGAGCAGGC
GCGGACCCCGGTGGACGACTGGACGCCTCCTGCCCGCTTCTCCGCCTCCAGCGCAGCCACCCAGGTGGCC
TGCGACCACTGCCTGACGGAGATCGCAGTGAAGACGTGCCTCGTGTGCATGGCCTCTTTCTGCCAGGAGC
ACTTGAGGCCTCACTTCGACAGTCCGGCCTTCCAGGATCACCCCCTACAGTCGCCCATCCGTGACCTTCT
GCGCCGCAAATGTACCCAGCACAACCGCCTTCGGGAATTCTTTTGTCCCGAGCATGGCGAGTGCATCTGC
CATATCTGCTTGGTAGAGCACAAGACCTGCTCCCCTACGACCCTAAGTCAAGCCAGCGCCGACCTGGAGT
ACAAACTGAGGAATAAACTCACTATCATGCACAGCCACATCAATGGGGCAACCAAAGCATTGGAGGATGT
GAGATCCAAGCAACAGTGTGTGCAGGATTCTATGAAGAGGAAGATGGAACAGCTGAGACAGGAGTATATG
GAAATGAAGGCTGTCATCGACGCAGCAGAGACCAGCTCCTTGCGCAGGTTGAAGGAGGAGGAGAAGAGAG
TCTACGGAAAATTCGACACCATCTACCAGGTTCTCGTCAAGAAGAAGAGTGAGATGCAGAAACTGAAGGC
AGAGGTTGAGCTCATTATGGACAAAGGGGATGAGTTTGAGTTTCTGGAGAAAGCTGCAAAATTGCAAGGA
GAGTCAACAAAACCAGTCTACATCCCTAAGATAGATCTGGATCATGATTTGATAATGGGAATCTACCAAG
GGGCGGCGGACCTCAAGAGTGAACTGAAGCACTCCATTAAGAAGCTACAGAAGAAGTCTGAGGAGCACAA
TGGCTCAGGTAACAAGGGAGATCAGACACAGTCCACTTTTAAACCCGTACAACCTTCGAAGAAGACCATT
CAAGAAAAGAAGACCAAGAAAACCCCTGTTGCTCCCGGCCCTCCCTCCCACTTCTCACCCAACAAGTTGC
CCACCTTTGGAGCTCCTGGCCAATCACTGGATTCAAAAGCAACTTCCCCTGATGCCGCACCCAAAGCCAG
TGCTGCACAGCCAGACTCTATAGGAGTCAAGGCTAAGGTGCTAGAAAACTTCTTAACCAAGTCCAGAACG
GAGCTTCTGGAGTATTTCGTGAAAGTCATCTTCGACTACAATACCGCCCACAACAAAGTGTCTCTGTCAA
ACAAGTACACCACCGCCTCTGTTTCTGATGGGCTCCAGCACTACCGGTCCCATCCCCAGAGGTTCACCTA
CTGCTCTCAGGTCCTGGGGCTGCACTGCTACAAGAATGGCATTCACTACTGGGAGGTGGAACTACAGAAG
AACAACTTCTGCGGCGTAGGCATCTGCTACGGCAGCATGGAACGGCAGGGCCCCGAGAGCCGGCTGGGCC
GCAACCCCAACTCATGGTGTGTGGAGTGGTTCAATAACAAGATCTCCGCCTGGCACAACAACGTGGAGAA
GACTCTGCCCTCCACCAAGGCCACTCGAGTCGGCGTGCTGCTCAACTGTGACCACGGCTTCGTCATTTTC
TTTGCTGTCACCGAAAAGGTGCACCTGATGTACAAGTTCAAGGTGGACTTCACCGAAGCTCTGTACCCAG
CCTTCTGGGTGTTCTCGGCGGGTACCACCCTCTCTATCTGCTCCAAATAGTCTAGATAATTCTACCGGGT
AGGGGAGGCGCTTTTCCCAAGGCAGTCTGGAGCATGCGCTTTAGCAGCCCCGCTGGGCACTTGGCGCTAC
ACAAGTGGCCTCTGGCCTCGCACACATTCCACATCCACCGGTAGGCGCCAACCGGCTCCGTTCTTTGGTG
GCCCCTTCGCGCCACCTTCTACTCCTCCCCTAGTCAGGAAGTTCCCCCCCGCCCCGCAGCTCGCGTCGTG
CAGGACGTGACAAATGGAAGTAGCACGTCTCACTAGTCTCGTGCAGATGGACAGCACCGCTGAGCAATGG
AAGCGGGTAGGCCTTTGGGGCAGCGGCCAATAGCAGCTTTGCTCCTTCGCTTTCTGGGCTCAGAGGCTGG
GAAGGGGTGGGTCCGGGGGCGGGCTCAGGGGCGGGCTCAGGGGCGGGGCGGGCGCCCGAAGGTCCTCCGG
AGGCCCGGCATTCTGCACGCTTCAAAAGCGCACGTCTGCCGCGCTGTTCTCCTCTTCCTCATCTCCGGGC
CTTTCGACCTGCAGCCCAAGCTTACCATGACCGAGTACAAGCCCACGGTGCGCCTCGCCACCCGCGACGA
CGTCCCCAGGGCCGTACGCACCCTCGCCGCCGCGTTCGCCGACTACCCCGCCACGCGCCACACCGTCGAT
CCGGACCGCCACATCGAGCGGGTCACCGAGCTGCAAGAACTCTTCCTCACGCGCGTCGGGCTCGACATCG
GCAAGGTGTGGGTCGCGGACGACGGCGCCGCGGTGGCGGTCTGGACCACGCCGGAGAGCGTCGAAGCGGG
GGCGGTGTTCGCCGAGATCGGCCCGCGCATGGCCGAGTTGAGCGGTTCCCGGCTGGCCGCGCAGCAACAG
ATGGAAGGCCTCCTGGCGCCGCACCGGCCCAAGGAGCCCGCGTGGTTCCTGGCCACCGTCGGCGTCTCGC
CCGACCACCAGGGCAAGGGTCTGGGCAGCGCCGTCGTGCTCCCCGGAGTGGAGGCGGCCGAGCGCGCCGG
GGTGCCCGCCTTCCTGGAGACCTCCGCGCCCCGCAACCTCCCCTTCTACGAGCGGCTCGGCTTCACCGTC
ACCGCCGACGTCGAGGTGCCCGAAGGACCGCGCACCTGGTGCATGACCCGCAAGCCCGGTGCCTGACCGC
GTCTGGAACAATCAACCTCTGGATTACAAAATTTGTGAAAGATTGACTGGTATTCTTAACTATGTTGCTC
CTTTTACGCTATGTGGATACGCTGCTTTAATGCCTTTGTATCATGCTATTGCTTCCCGTATGGCTTTCAT
TTTCTCCTCCTTGTATAAATCCTGGTTGCTGTCTCTTTATGAGGAGTTGTGGCCCGTTGTCAGGCAACGT
GGCGTGGTGTGCACTGTGTTTGCTGACGCAACCCCCACTGGTTGGGGCATTGCCACCACCTGTCAGCTCC
TTTCCGGGACTTTCGCTTTCCCCCTCCCTATTGCCACGGCGGAACTCATCGCCGCCTGCCTTGCCCGCTG
CTGGACAGGGGCTCGGCTGTTGGGCACTGACAATTCCGTGGTGTTGTCGGGGAAGCTGACGTCCTTTCCA
TGGCTGCTCGCCTGTGTTGCCACCTGGATTCTGCGCGGGACGTCCTTCTGCTACGTCCCTTCGGCCCTCA
ATCCAGCGGACCTTCCTTCCCGCGGCCTGCTGCCGGCTCTGCGGCCTCTTCCGCGTCTTCGCCTTCGCCC
TCAGACGAGTCGGATCTCCCTTTGGGCCGCCTCCCCGCCTGGAATTAATTCTGCAGTCGAGACCTAGAAA
AACATGGAGCAATCACAAGTAGCAATACAGCAGCTACCAATGCTGATTGTGCCTGGCTAGAAGCACAAGA
GGAGGAGGAGGTGGGTTTTCCAGTCACACCTCAGGTACCTTTAAGACCAATGACTTACAAGGCAGCTGTA
GATCTTAGCCACTTTTTAAAAGAAAAGAGGGGACTGGAAGGGCTAATTCACTCCCAACGAAGACAAGATA
TCCTTGATCTGTGGATCTACCACACACAAGGCTACTTCCCTGATTAGCAGAACTACACACCAGGGCCAGG
GGTCAGATATCCACTGACCTTTGGATGGTGCTACAAGCTAGTACCAGTTGAGCCAGATAAGGTAGAAGAG
GCCAATAAAGGAGAGAACACCAGCTTGTTACACCCTGTGAGCCTGCATGGGATGGATGACCCGGAGAGAG
AAGTGTTAGAGTGGAGGTTTGACAGCCGCCTAGCATTTCATCACGTGGCCCGAGAGCTGCATCCGGAGTA
CTTCAAGAACTGCTGATATCGAGCTTGCTACAAGGGACTTTCCGCTGGGGACTTTCCAGGGAGGCGTGGC
CTGGGCGGGACTGGGGAGTGGCGAGCCCTCAGATCCTGCATATAAGCAGCTGCTTTTTGCCTGTACTGGG
TCTCTCTGGTTAGACCAGATCTGAGCCTGGGAGCTCTCTGGCTAACTAGGGAACCCACTGCTTAAGCCTC
AATAAAGCTTGCCTTGAGTGCTTCAAGTAGTGTGTGCCCGTCTGTTGTGTGACTCTGGTAACTAGAGATC
CCTCAGACCCTTTTAGTCAGTGTGGAAAATCTCTAGCAGTAGTAGTTCATGTCATCTTATTATTCAGTAT
TTATAACTTGCAAAGAAATGAATATCAGAGAGTGAGAGGCCTTGACATTGCTAGCGTTTTACCGTCGACC
TCTAGCTAGAGCTTGGCGTAATCATGGTCATAGCTGTTTCCTGTGTGAAATTGTTATCCGCTCACAATTC
CACACAACATACGAGCCGGAAGCATAAAGTGTAAAGCCTGGGGTGCCTAATGAGTGAGCTAACTCACATT
AATTGCGTTGCGCTCACTGCCCGCTTTCCAGTCGGGAAACCTGTCGTGCCAGCTGCATTAATGAATCGGC
CAACGCGCGGGGAGAGGCGGTTTGCGTATTGGGCGCTCTTCCGCTTCCTCGCTCACTGACTCGCTGCGCT
CGGTCGTTCGGCTGCGGCGAGCGGTATCAGCTCACTCAAAGGCGGTAATACGGTTATCCACAGAATCAGG
GGATAACGCAGGAAAGAACATGTGAGCAAAAGGCCAGCAAAAGGCCAGGAACCGTAAAAAGGCCGCGTTG
CTGGCGTTTTTCCATAGGCTCCGCCCCCCTGACGAGCATCACAAAAATCGACGCTCAAGTCAGAGGTGGC
GAAACCCGACAGGACTATAAAGATACCAGGCGTTTCCCCCTGGAAGCTCCCTCGTGCGCTCTCCTGTTCC
GACCCTGCCGCTTACCGGATACCTGTCCGCCTTTCTCCCTTCGGGAAGCGTGGCGCTTTCTCATAGCTCA
CGCTGTAGGTATCTCAGTTCGGTGTAGGTCGTTCGCTCCAAGCTGGGCTGTGTGCACGAACCCCCCGTTC
AGCCCGACCGCTGCGCCTTATCCGGTAACTATCGTCTTGAGTCCAACCCGGTAAGACACGACTTATCGCC
ACTGGCAGCAGCCACTGGTAACAGGATTAGCAGAGCGAGGTATGTAGGCGGTGCTACAGAGTTCTTGAAG
TGGTGGCCTAACTACGGCTACACTAGAAGAACAGTATTTGGTATCTGCGCTCTGCTGAAGCCAGTTACCT
TCGGAAAAAGAGTTGGTAGCTCTTGATCCGGCAAACAAACCACCGCTGGTAGCGGTGGTTTTTTTGTTTG
CAAGCAGCAGATTACGCGCAGAAAAAAAGGATCTCAAGAAGATCCTTTGATCTTTTCTACGGGGTCTGAC
GCTCAGTGGAACGAAAACTCACGTTAAGGGATTTTGGTCATGAGATTATCAAAAAGGATCTTCACCTAGA
TCCTTTTAAATTAAAAATGAAGTTTTAAATCAATCTAAAGTATATATGAGTAAACTTGGTCTGACAGTTA
CCAATGCTTAATCAGTGAGGCACCTATCTCAGCGATCTGTCTATTTCGTTCATCCATAGTTGCCTGACTC
CCCGTCGTGTAGATAACTACGATACGGGAGGGCTTACCATCTGGCCCCAGTGCTGCAATGATACCGCGAG
ACCCACGCTCACCGGCTCCAGATTTATCAGCAATAAACCAGCCAGCCGGAAGGGCCGAGCGCAGAAGTGG
TCCTGCAACTTTATCCGCCTCCATCCAGTCTATTAATTGTTGCCGGGAAGCTAGAGTAAGTAGTTCGCCA
GTTAATAGTTTGCGCAACGTTGTTGCCATTGCTACAGGCATCGTGGTGTCACGCTCGTCGTTTGGTATGG
CTTCATTCAGCTCCGGTTCCCAACGATCAAGGCGAGTTACATGATCCCCCATGTTGTGCAAAAAAGCGGT
TAGCTCCTTCGGTCCTCCGATCGTTGTCAGAAGTAAGTTGGCCGCAGTGTTATCACTCATGGTTATGGCA
GCACTGCATAATTCTCTTACTGTCATGCCATCCGTAAGATGCTTTTCTGTGACTGGTGAGTACTCAACCA
AGTCATTCTGAGAATAGTGTATGCGGCGACCGAGTTGCTCTTGCCCGGCGTCAATACGGGATAATACCGC
GCCACATAGCAGAACTTTAAAAGTGCTCATCATTGGAAAACGTTCTTCGGGGCGAAAACTCTCAAGGATC
TTACCGCTGTTGAGATCCAGTTCGATGTAACCCACTCGTGCACCCAACTGATCTTCAGCATCTTTTACTT
TCACCAGCGTTTCTGGGTGAGCAAAAACAGGAAGGCAAAATGCCGCAAAAAAGGGAATAAGGGCGACACG
GAAATGTTGAATACTCATACTCTTCCTTTTTCAATATTATTGAAGCATTTATCAGGGTTATTGTCTCATG
AGCGGATACATATTTGAATGTATTTAGAAAAATAAACAAATAGGGGTTCCGCGCACATTTCCCCGAAAAG
TGCCACCTGACGTCGACGGATCGGGAGATCAACTTGTTTATTGCAGCTTATAATGGTTACAAATAAAGCA
ATAGCATCACAAATTTCACAAATAAAGCATTTTTTTCACTGCATTCTAGTTGTGGTTTGTCCAAACTCAT
CAATGTATCTTATCATGTCTGGATCAACTGGATAACTCAAGCTAACCAAAATCATCCCAAACTTCCCACC
CCATACCCTATTACCACTGCCAATTACCTGTGGTTTCATTTACTCTAAACCTGTGATTCCTCTGAATTAT
TTTCATTTTAAAGAAATTGTATTTGTTAAATATGTACTACAAACTTAGTAGT
Features (pLannotate 1.2.2; 25 found; start..end, strand, type, name):
    377..634     +  LTR            5' LTR (truncated): truncated 5' long terminal repeat (LTR) from HIV-1
    681..806     +  misc_feature   HIV-1 Ψ: packaging signal of human immunodeficiency virus type 1
    790..1128    +  CDS            HIV-1 gag (fragment): gag protein from human immunodeficiency virus 1; gag
   1303..1536    +  misc_feature   RRE: The Rev response element (RRE) of HIV-1 allows for Rev-dependent mRNA export from the nucleus to the cytoplasm.
   1913..2013    +  CDS            Rev (fragment): human immunodeficiency virus 1 (HIV-1) Rev protein; rev; enhances nuclear export of unspliced and incompletely spliced viral mRNAs
   2028..2143    +  misc_feature   cPPT/CTS: central polypurine tract and central termination sequence of HIV-1 (lacking the first T)
   2356..2567    +  promoter       EF-1α core promoter: core promoter for human elongation factor EF-1α
   2568..2681    +  intron         EF-1α intron A (fragment): intron upstream of the start codon of human EF-1α
   3307..3510    +  intron         EF-1α intron A: truncated intron upstream of the start codon of human EF-1α
   3525..3567    +  misc_feature   MCS (fragment): multiple cloning site
   3676..5577    +  CDS            Trim25: TRI25_MOUSE - Also known as Efp From Mus musculus (Mouse).
   5597..6096    +  promoter       PGK promoter: mouse phosphoglycerate kinase 1 promoter
   6117..6716    +  CDS            PuroR: puromycin N-acetyltransferase; pac from Streptomyces alboniger; confers resistance to puromycin
   6730..7318    +  misc_feature   WPRE: woodchuck hepatitis virus posttranscriptional regulatory element
   7335..7853    +  CDS            nef (fragment): NEF_HV1BR - Experimental evidence at protein level: Swiss-Prot protein existence level 1. Extracellular Nef protein targets CD4(+) T-lymphocytes for apoptosis by interacting with CXCR4 surface receptors (PubMed:14990729). From Human immunodeficiency virus type 1 group M subtype B (isolate BRU/LAI) (HIV-1).
   7901..8158    +  LTR            5' LTR (truncated): truncated 5' long terminal repeat (LTR) from HIV-1
   8309..8331    -  protein_bind   lac operator (fragment): The lac repressor binds to the lac operator to inhibit transcription in E. coli. This inhibition can be relieved by adding lactose or isopropyl-β-D-thiogalactopyranoside (IPTG). lac repressor encoded by lacI
   8335..8365    -  promoter       lac promoter: promoter for the E. coli lac operon
   8380..8401    -  protein_bind   CAP binding site: CAP binding activates transcription in the presence of cAMP. E. coli catabolite activator protein
   8414..8506    -  CDS            lacI (fragment): lac repressor; lacI; The lac repressor binds to the lac operator to inhibit transcription in E. coli. This inhibition can be relieved by adding lactose or isopropyl-β-D-thiogalactopyranoside (IPTG).
   8689..9277    -  rep_origin     ori: high-copy-number ColE1/pMB1/pBR322/pUC origin of replication
   9448..10308   -  CDS            AmpR: β-lactamase; bla; confers resistance to ampicillin, carbenicillin, and related antibiotics
  10309..10413   -  promoter       AmpR promoter: bla
  10461..10595   +  polyA_signal   SV40 poly(A) signal: SV40 polyadenylation signal
  10762..329     +  CDS            nef (fragment) (across the origin): NEF_HV1BR - Experimental evidence at protein level: Swiss-Prot protein existence level 1. Extracellular Nef protein targets CD4(+) T-lymphocytes for apoptosis by interacting with CXCR4 surface receptors (PubMed:14990729). From Human immunodeficiency virus type 1 group M subtype B (isolate BRU/LAI) (HIV-1).
