[The description below was written by a language model from this plasmid's Addgene catalogue record and pLannotate feature annotations shown in this document.]
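Description:
pLVX-3XMyc-mTrim25 is an HIV-1-based lentiviral transfer plasmid for expressing N-terminally 3XMyc-tagged mouse Trim25 (also called EFP or Zfp147) in mammalian cells. It is built on a modified Clontech pLVX backbone. According to the depositor, it was derived from pLVX-EF1a-AcGFP1-N1 by adding a new multiple cloning site, removing the AcGFP coding sequence, and inserting a Kozak-ATG-3XMyc module. In bacteria the 10,762-nt plasmid replicates from a high-copy ColE1/pUC-type origin and is selected with ampicillin through the β-lactamase gene. Remnants of the lac promoter/operator region and an SV40 poly(A) signal also lie in the backbone.

Between the two HIV-1 LTR annotations, the vector carries the Ψ packaging signal with an adjoining gag fragment, the Rev response element for Rev-dependent nuclear export of the genomic RNA, and the cPPT/CTS, which aids nuclear import in transduced cells. The human EF-1α promoter, with parts of its first intron, drives the payload. The Trim25 open reading frame was cloned between BamHI and XbaI sites downstream of the Myc tag; the tag itself is recorded in the catalogue fields but is not separately annotated in the feature table. The depositor notes that the insert matches a mouse cDNA reference except for a K238E change, described as a SNP. A mouse PGK promoter then drives the puromycin N-acetyltransferase gene for selecting transduced cells, and a WPRE follows to enhance transcript expression. The associated publication surveyed RNA-binding proteins in embryonic stem cells, which suggests the tagged protein was used for detection or pull-down, although the record does not state a specific use.
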