Addgene plasmid #51394: pLVX-3XMyc-mTrim25
Depositing lab: Narry Kim. Depositing organization: Seoul National University. Publication: The RNA-binding protein repertoire of embryonic stem cells. Kwon SC, Yi H, Eichelbaum K, Fohr S, Fischer B, You KT, Castello A, Krijgsveld J, Hentze MW, Kim VN. Nat Struct Mol Biol. 2013 Sep;20(9):1122-30. doi: 10.1038/nsmb.2638. Epub 2013 Aug 4. PubMed 23912277.
Backbone
  Vector backbone: pLVX
  Backbone manufacturer: Clontech (modified)
  Vector type: Mammalian Expression, Lentiviral
Growth in bacteria
  Bacterial resistance: Ampicillin, 100 μg/mL
  Growth temperature: 37°C
  Growth strain: Stbl3
  Copy number: High Copy
Gene/Insert
  Gene/Insert name: Trim25 (alt name: EFP)
  Species: M. musculus (mouse)
  Entrez Gene: Trim25 (a.k.a. EFP, Zfp147)
  Promoter: EF1alpha
  Tag / fusion protein: 3XMyc (N terminal on backbone)
  Cloning method: Restriction Enzyme; 5′ cloning site BamHI (not destroyed); 3′ cloning site XbaI (not destroyed)
  Sequencing primers: 5′ ccacactgagtgggtggagac; 3′ GGTGGATGTGGAATGTGTGC
Terms and licenses: Academic/Nonprofit Terms; Industry Terms: Not Available to Industry
Depositor comments: AK154543 (except for K238E (SNP)). For vector modification, we first inserted new multi cloning sites (MCS) between EcoRI and BamHI sites of pLVX-EF1a-AcGFP1-N1 (Clontech, 631983). Next, we removed coding sequences of AcGFP from the above vector by using XbaI sites, and inserted new sequences comprised of Kozak-ATG-3XMyc between BamHI and EcoRI sites.
How to cite: pLVX-3XMyc-mTrim25 was a gift from Narry Kim (Addgene plasmid # 51394 ; http://n2t.net/addgene:51394 ; RRID:Addgene_51394)
