>Addgene plasmid #51394 | pLVX-3XMyc-mTrim25 | addgene partial sequence | sequence record 80198 | EF1a-F 5'-TCAAGCCTCAGACAGTGGTTC-3'
GTCGTGAGGATCGCTAGCGCTACCGGACTCAGATCTCGAGCTCAAGCTTCGAATTGGATCTAACATGGAA
CAAAAACTCATCTCAGAAGAGGATCTGGAACAAAAACTCATCTCAGAAGAGGATCTGGAACAAAAACTCA
TCTCAGAAGAGGATCTGGGATCCATGGCGGAGCTGAATCCTCTGGCCGAGGAGCTGTCCTGCTCCGTCTG
CCTGGAGCTCTTCAAGGAACCTGTCACCACCCCGTGCGGCCACAACTTCTGCATGTCATGCCTGGATGAG
ACGTGGGTCGTCCAGGGCCCGCCGTACCGATGCCCGCAATGTCGCAAAGTGTACCAGGTGCGCCCGCAGC
TGCAAAAGAACACGGTAATGTGCGCGGTGGTGGAGCAGTTCCTGCAGGCCGAGCAGGCGCGGACCCCGGT
GGACGACTGGACGCCTCCTGCCCGCTTCTCCGCCTCCAGCGCAGCCACCCAGGTGGCCTGCGACCACTGC
CTGACGGAGATCGCAGTGAAGACGTGCCTCGTGTGCATGGCCTCTTTCTGCCAGGAGCACTTGAGGCCTC
ACTTCGACAGTCCGGCCTTCCAGGATCACCCCCTACAGTCGCCCATCCGTGACCTTCTGCGCCGCAAATG
TACCCAGCACAACCGCCTTCGGGAATTCTTTTGTCCCGAGCATGGCGAGTGCATCTGCCATATCTGCTTG
GTAGAGCACAAGACCTGCTCCCCTACGACCCTAAGTCAAGCCAGCGCCGACCTGGAGTACAAACTGAGGA
ATAAACTCACTATCATGCACAGCCACATCAATGGGGCAACCAAAGCATTGGAGGATGTGAGATCCAAGCA
ACAGTGTGTGCAGGATTCTATGAAGAGGAAGATGGAACAGCTGAGACAGGAGTATATGGAAATG
